Addgene plasmid #210765: pDL0_009
Purpose: T_Octopine synthase terminator
Depositing lab: Dmitri Nusinow. Depositing organization: Donald Danforth Plant Science Center. Publication: Remote Sensing of Endogenous Pigmentation by Inducible Synthetic Circuits in Grasses. Lee DY, Acosta-Gamboa L, Saleh L, Pathak S, Swyers N, Morgan A, Meerdink S, Kuzio C, Calderon S, Sheng H, Kenney S, Zare A, Gehan M, Nusinow DA. Plant Biotechnol J. 2025 Dec 5. doi: 10.1111/pbi.70480. PubMed 41351300.
Backbone
  Vector backbone: pICH41276
  Backbone size w/o insert (bp): 2243
  Total vector size (bp): 2949
  Vector type: Plant Expression, Synthetic Biology
Growth in bacteria
  Bacterial resistance: Spectinomycin, 50 μg/mL
  Growth temperature: 37°C
  Growth strain: DH5alpha
  Copy number: Unknown
Gene/Insert
  Gene/Insert name: Octopine synthase terminator
  Species: agrobacterium tumefaciens
  Insert size (bp): 719
Terms and licenses: Academic/Nonprofit Terms; Industry Terms: Not Available to Industry
Depositor comments: Please visit https://doi.org/10.1101/2025.06.20.660755 for bioRxiv preprint.
How to cite: pDL0_009 was a gift from Dmitri Nusinow (Addgene plasmid # 210765 ; http://n2t.net/addgene:210765 ; RRID:Addgene_210765)
