[The description below was written by a language model from this plasmid's Addgene catalogue record and pLannotate feature annotations shown in this document.]
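Description:
pDL0_009 is a small part-donor plasmid that carries the octopine synthase (OCS) terminator from Agrobacterium tumefaciens as a reusable building block for plant synthetic biology. It is built on the pICH41276 backbone and catalogued as a plant expression/synthetic biology vector. The "0" in its name and this backbone are consistent with a level 0 part in a modular Golden Gate-style cloning hierarchy, although the record does not state the assembly standard, the flanking restriction sites or the overhangs. The catalogue gives a total size of 2,949 bp with a 719 bp insert. The sequenced record is slightly longer at 2,964 nt, and the annotated OCS terminator in it spans about 700 bp.

The plasmid has no promoter, coding sequence or reporter for plant cells, so it is not an expression construct by itself. Its only payload is the terminator, which supplies transcription termination and polyadenylation signals when placed downstream of a gene of interest in an assembled transcription unit. Propagation in E. coli relies on a high-copy ColE1/pUC-type origin. Selection uses the aadA gene, which confers spectinomycin (and streptomycin) resistance and sits downstream of an annotated bla-type promoter. The short annotated fragments of an integrase, a gentamicin acetyltransferase and lacI are probably non-functional remnants of the resistance cassette's origin and of the cloning region.

The associated publication describes inducible synthetic circuits controlling pigmentation in grasses, which suggests the part was used as a terminator module when assembling multigene plant constructs for that work.
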