Features (pLannotate 1.2.2; 7 found; start..end, strand, type, name):
    110..214     +  promoter       AmpR promoter: bla
    205..285     -  CDS            int (fragment): INT2_ECOLX - Protein inferred from homology: Swiss-Prot protein existence level 3. Putative integrase believed to be involved in the insertion of antibiotic resistance genes into plasmids and transposons. From Escherichia coli.
    373..429     +  CDS            GmR (fragment): gentamycin acetyltransferase; aacC1; confers resistance to gentamycin
    436..1224    +  CDS            aadA: S3AD_ECOLX - Experimental evidence at protein level: Swiss-Prot protein existence level 1. Mediates bacterial resistance to the antibiotics streptomycin and spectinomycin. From Escherichia coli.
   1398..1986    +  rep_origin     ori: high-copy-number ColE1/pMB1/pBR322/pUC origin of replication
   2169..2218    +  CDS            lacI (fragment): lac repressor; lacI; The lac repressor binds to the lac operator to inhibit transcription in E. coli. This inhibition can be relieved by adding lactose or isopropyl-β-D-thiogalactopyranoside (IPTG).
   2239..2946    +  terminator     OCS terminator: octopine synthase terminator
>Addgene plasmid #210765 | pDL0_009 | addgene full sequence | sequence record 421262 | Addgene NGS Result
GTGGCTCTTCAGTGGACGAAAGGGCCTCGTGATACGCCTATTTTTATAGGTTAATGTCATGATAATAATG
GTTTCTTAGACGTCAGGTGGCACTTTTCGGGGAAATGTGCGCGGAACCCCTATTTGTTTATTTTTCTAAA
TACATTCAAATATGTATCCGCTCATGAGACAATAACCCTGATAAATGCTTCAATAATATTGAAAAAGGAA
GAGTATGCGCTCACGCAACTGGTCCAGAACCTTGACCGAACGCAGCGGTGGTAACGGCGCAGTGGCGGTT
TTCATGGCTTGTTATGACTGTTTTTTTTTGGGGTACAGTCTATGCCTCGGGCATCCAAGCAGCAAGCGCG
TTACGCCGTGGGTCGATGTTTGATGTTATGGAGCAGCAACGATGTTACGCAGCAGGGCAGTCGCCCTAAA
ACAAAGTTAAACATCATGAGGGAAGCGGTGATCGCCGAAGTATCGACTCAACTATCAGAGGTAGTTGGCG
TCATCGAGCGCCATCTCGAACCGACGTTGCTGGCCGTACATTTGTACGGCTCCGCAGTGGATGGCGGCCT
GAAGCCACACAGCGATATTGATTTGCTGGTTACGGTGACCGTAAGGCTTGATGAAACAACGCGGCGAGCT
TTGATCAACGACCTTTTGGAAACTTCGGCTTCCCCTGGAGAGAGCGAGATTCTCCGCGCTGTAGAAGTCA
CCATTGTTGTGCACGACGACATCATTCCGTGGCGTTATCCAGCTAAGCGCGAACTGCAATTTGGAGAATG
GCAGCGCAATGACATTCTTGCAGGTATCTTCGAGCCAGCCACGATCGACATTGATCTGGCTATCTTGCTG
ACAAAAGCAAGAGAACATAGCGTTGCCTTGGTAGGTCCAGCGGCGGAGGAACTCTTTGATCCGGTTCCTG
AACAGGATCTATTTGAGGCGCTAAATGAAACCTTAACGCTATGGAACTCGCCGCCCGACTGGGCTGGCGA
TGAGCGAAATGTAGTGCTTACGTTGTCCCGCATTTGGTACAGCGCAGTAACCGGCAAAATCGCGCCGAAG
GATGTCGCTGCCGACTGGGCAATGGAGCGCCTGCCGGCCCAGTATCAGCCCGTCATACTTGAAGCTAGAC
AGGCTTATCTTGGACAAGAAGAAGATCGCTTGGCCTCGCGCGCAGATCAGTTGGAAGAATTTGTCCATTA
CGTAAAAGGCGAGATCACCAAGGTAGTCGGCAAATAACTGTCAGACCAAGTTTACTCATATATACTTTAG
ATTGATTTAAAACTTCATTTTTAATTTAAAAGGATCTAGGTGAAGATCCTTTTTGATAATCTCATGACCA
AAATCCCTTAACGTGAGTTTTCGTTCCACTGAGCGTCAGACCCCGTAGAAAAGATCAAAGGATCTTCTTG
AGATCCTTTTTTTCTGCGCGTAATCTGCTGCTTGCAAACAAAAAAACCACCGCTACCAGCGGTGGTTTGT
TTGCCGGATCAAGAGCTACCAACTCTTTTTCCGAAGGTAACTGGCTTCAGCAGAGCGCAGATACCAAATA
CTGTTCTTCTAGTGTAGCCGTAGTTAGGCCACCACTTCAAGAACTCTGTAGCACCGCCTACATACCTCGC
TCTGCTAATCCTGTTACCAGTGGCTGCTGCCAGTGGCGATAAGTCGTGTCTTACCGGGTTGGACTCAAGA
CGATAGTTACCGGATAAGGCGCAGCGGTCGGGCTGAACGGGGGGTTCGTGCACACAGCCCAGCTTGGAGC
GAACGACCTACACCGAACTGAGATACCTACAGCGTGAGCTATGAGAAAGCGCCACGCTTCCCGAAGGGAG
AAAGGCGGACAGGTATCCGGTAAGCGGCAGGGTCGGAACAGGAGAGCGCACGAGGGAGCTTCCAGGGGGA
AACGCCTGGTATCTTTATAGTCCTGTCGGGTTTCGCCACCTCTGACTTGAGCGTCGATTTTTGTGATGCT
CGTCAGGGGGGCGGAGCCTATGGAAAAACGCCAGCAACGCGGCCTTTTTACGGTTCCTGGCCTTTTGCTG
GCCTTTTGCTCACATGTTCTTTCCTGCGTTATCCCCTGATTCTGTGGATAACCGTATTACCGCCTTTGAG
TGAGCTGATACCGCTCGCCGCAGCCGAACGACCGAGCGCAGCGAGTCAGTGAGCGAGGAAGCGGAAGAGC
GCCCAATACGCAAACCGCCTCTCCCCGCGCGTTGGCCGATTCATTAATCACTCTGTGGTCTCAGCTTCCT
GCTTTAATGAGATATGCGAGACGCCTATGATCGCATGATATTTGCTTTCAATTCTGTTGTGCACGTTGTA
AAAAACCTGAGCATGTGTAGCTCAGATCCTTACCGCCGGTTTCGGTTCATTCTAATGAATATATCACCCG
TTACTATCGTATTTTTATGAATAATATTCTCCGTTCAATTTACTGATTGTACCCTACTACTTATATGTAC
AATATTAAAATGAAAACAATATATTGTGCTGAATAGGTTTATAGCGACATCTATGATAGAGCGCCACAAT
AACAAACAATTGCGTTTTATTATTACAAATCCAATTTTAAAAAAAGCGGCAGAACCGGTCAAACCTAAAA
GACTGATTACATAAATCTTATTCAAATTTCAAAAGTGCCCCAGGGGCTAGTATCTACGACACACCGAGCG
GCGAACTAATAACGCTCACTGAAGGGAACTCCGGTTCCCCGCCGGCGCGCATGGGTGAGATTCCTTGAAG
TTGAGTATTGGCCGTCCGCTCTACCGAAAGTTACGGGCACCATTCAACCCGGTCCAGCACGGCGGCCGGG
TAACCGACTTGCTGCCCCGAGAATTATGCAGCATTTTTTTGGTGTATGTGGGCCCCAAATGAAGTGCAGG
TCAAACCTTGACAGTGACGACAAATCGTTGGGCGGGTCCAGGGCGAATTTTGCGACAACATGTCGAGGCT
CAGCAGGACGCTTGAGACCACGAA
